>Addgene plasmid #113696 | pJEP319-pAAV-U6SaCas9gRNA(emx1sg2)-EFS-GFP-KASH-pA | addgene full sequence | sequence record 229552 | Addgene NGS Result
CTCGCTCACTGAGGCCGCCCGGGCGTCGGGCGACCTTTGGTCGCCCGGCCTCAGTGAGCGAGCGAGCGCG
CAGAGAGGGAGTGGCCAACTCCATCACTAGGGGTTCCTGCGGCCGCACGCGTGAGGGCCTATTTCCCATG
ATTCCTTCATATTTGCATATACGATACAAGGCTGTTAGAGAGATAATTGGAATTAATTTGACTGTAAACA
CAAAGATATTAGTACAAAATACGTGACGTAGAAAGTAATAATTTCTTGGGTAGTTTGCAGTTTTAAAATT
ATGTTTTAAAATGGACTATCATATGCTTACCGTAACTTGAAAGTATTTCGATTTCTTGGCTTTATATATC
TTGTGGAAAGGACGAAACACCGTGGCCAGGCTTTGGGGAGGCCGTTTTAGTACTCTGGAAACAGAATCTA
CTAAAACAAGGCAAAATGCCGTGTTTATCTCGTCAACTTGTTGGCGAGATTTTTACCGGTCCATGGACTA
GTTCGAGTGGCTCCGGTGCCCGTCAGTGGGCAGAGCGCACATCGCCCACAGTCCCCGAGAAGTTGGGGGG
AGGGGTCGGCAATTGAACGGGTGCCTAGAGAAGGTGGCGCGGGGTAAACTGGGAAAGTGATGTCGTGTAC
TGGCTCCGCCTTTTTCCCGAGGGTGGGGGAGAACCGTATATAAGTGCAGTAGTCGCCGTGAACGTTCTTT
TTCGCAACGGGTTTGCCGCCAGAACACAGGTGTCGTGACGCGTCTAGAGTCGACGCCACCATGGTGAGCA
AGGGCGAGGAGCTGTTCACCGGGGTGGTGCCCATCCTGGTCGAGCTGGACGGCGACGTAAACGGCCACAA
GTTCAGCGTGTCCGGCGAGGGCGAGGGCGATGCCACCTACGGCAAGCTGACCCTGAAGTTCATCTGCACC
ACCGGCAAGCTGCCCGTGCCCTGGCCCACCCTCGTGACCACCCTGACCTACGGCGTGCAGTGCTTCAGCC
GCTACCCCGACCACATGAAGCAGCACGACTTCTTCAAGTCCGCCATGCCCGAAGGCTACGTCCAGGAGCG
CACCATCTTCTTCAAGGACGACGGCAACTACAAGACCCGCGCCGAGGTGAAGTTCGAGGGCGACACCCTG
GTGAACCGCATCGAGCTGAAGGGCATCGACTTCAAGGAGGACGGCAACATCCTGGGGCACAAGCTGGAGT
ACAACTACAACAGCCACAACGTCTATATCATGGCCGACAAGCAGAAGAACGGCATCAAGGTGAACTTCAA
GATCCGCCACAACATCGAGGACGGCAGCGTGCAGCTCGCCGACCACTACCAGCAGAACACCCCCATCGGC
GACGGCCCCGTGCTGCTGCCCGACAACCACTACCTGAGCACCCAGTCCGCCCTGAGCAAAGACCCCAACG
AGAAGCGCGATCACATGGTCCTGCTGGAGTTCGTGACCGCCGCCGGGATCACTCTCGGCATGGACGAGCT
GTACAAGTCCGGACTCAGATCTCGAGAGGAGGAGGAGGAGACAGACAGCAGGATGCCCCACCTCGACAGC
CCCGGCAGCTCCCAGCCGAGACGCTCCTTCCTCTCAAGGGTGATCAGGGCAGCGCTACCGTTGCAGCTGC
TTCTGCTGCTGCTGCTGCTCCTGGCCTGCCTGCTACCTGCCTCTGAAGATGACTACAGCTGCACCCAGGC
CAACAACTTTGCCCGATCCTTCTACCCCATGCTGCGGTACACCAACGGGCCACCTCCCACCTAGGAATTC
GATATCAAGCTTATCGATACCGAGCGCTGCTCGAGAGATCTACGGGTGGCATCCCTGTGACCCCTCCCCA
GTGCCTCTCCTGGCCCTGGAAGTTGCCACTCCAGTGCCCACCAGCCTTGTCCTAATAAAATTAAGTTGCA
TCATTTTGTCTGACTAGGTGTCCTTCTATAATATTATGGGGTGGAGGGGGGTGGTATGGAGCAAGGGGCA
AGTTGGGAAGACAACCTGTAGGGCCTGCGGGGTCTATTGGGAACCAAGCTGGAGTGCAGTGGCACAATCT
TGGCTCACTGCAATCTCCGCCTCCTGGGTTCAAGCGATTCTCCTGCCTCAGCCTCCCGAGTTGTTGGGAT
TCCAGGCATGCATGACCAGGCTCAGCTAATTTTTGTTTTTTTGGTAGAGACGGGGTTTCACCATATTGGC
CAGGCTGGTCTCCAACTCCTAATCTCAGGTGATCTACCCACCTTGGCCTCCCAAATTGCTGGGATTACAG
GCGTGAACCACTGCTCCCTTCCCTGTCCTTCTGATTTTGTAGGTAACCACGTGCGGACCGAGCGGCCGCA
GGAACCCCTAGTGATGGAGTTGGCCACTCCCTCTCTGCGCGCTCGCTCGCTCACTGAGGCCGGGCGACCA
AAGGTCGCCCGACGCCCGGGCTTTGCCCGGGCGGCCTCAGTGAGCGAGCGAGCGCGCAGCTGCCTGCAGG
GGCGCCTGATGCGGTATTTTCTCCTTACGCATCTGTGCGGTATTTCACACCGCATA
[95 nt withheld, positions 2507-2601]
T
[46 nt withheld, positions 2603-2648]
C
[141 nt withheld, positions 2650-2790]
CCTTTGACGTTGGAGTCCACGTTCTTT
[37 nt withheld, positions 2818-2854]
ACTCTATCTCGGGCTATTCTTTTGATTTATAAGGGATTTTGCCGATTTCGGTCTATTGGTTAAAAAATGA
GCTGATTTAACAAAAATTTAACGCGAATTTTAACAAAATATTAACGTTTACAATTTTATGGTGCACTCTC
AGTACAATCTGCTCTGATGCCGCATAGTTAAGCCAGCCCCGACACCCGCCAACACCCGCTGACGCGCCCT
GACGGGCTTGTCTGCTCCCGGCATCCGCTTACAGACAAGCTGTGACCGTCTCCGGGAGCTGCATGTGTCA
GAGGTTTTCACCGTCATCACCGAAACGCGCGAGACGAAAGGGCCTCGTGATACGCCTATTTTTATAGGTT
AATGTCATGATAATAATGGTTTCTTAGACGTCAGGTGGCACTTTTCGGGGAAATGTGCGCGGAACCCCTA
TTTGTTTATTTTTCTAAATACATTCAAATATGTATCCGCTCATGAGACAATAACCCTGATAAATGCTTCA
ATAATATTGAAAAAGGAAGAGTATGAGTATTCAACATTTCCGTGTCGCCCTTATTCCCTTTTTTGCGGCA
TTTTGCCTTCCTGTTTTTGCTCACCCAGAAACGCTGGTGAAAGTAAAAGATGCTGAAGATCAGTTGGGTG
CACGAGTGGGTTACATCGAACTGGATCTCAACAGCGGTAAGATCCTTGAGAGTTTTCGCCCCGAAGAACG
TTTTCCAATGATGAGCACTTTTAAAGTTCTGCTATGTGGCGCGGTATTATCCCGTATTGACGCCGGGCAA
GAGCAACTCGGTCGCCGCATACACTATTCTCAGAATGACTTGGTTGAGTACTCACCAGTCACAGAAAAGC
ATCTTACGGATGGCATGACAGTAAGAGAATTATGCAGTGCTGCCATAACCATGAGTGATAACACTGCGGC
CAACTTACTTCTGACAACGATCGGAGGACCGAAGGAGCTAACCGCTTTTTTGCACAACATGGGGGATCAT
GTAACTCGCCTTGATCGTTGGGAACCGGAGCTGAATGAAGCCATACCAAACGACGAGCGTGACACCACGA
TGCCTGTAGCAATGGCAACAACGTTGCGCAAACTATTAACTGGCGAACTACTTACTCTAGCTTCCCGGCA
ACAATTAATAGACTGGATGGAGGCGGATAAAGTTGCAGGACCACTTCTGCGCTCGGCCCTTCCGGCTGGC
TGGTTTATTGCTGATAAATCTGGAGCCGGTGAGCGTGGGTCTCGCGGTATCATTGCAGCACTGGGGCCAG
ATGGTAAGCCCTCCCGTATCGTAGTTATCTACACGACGGGGAGTCAGGCAACTATGGATGAACGAAATAG
ACAGATCGCTGAGATAGGTGCCTCACTGATTAAGCATTGGTAACTGTCAGACCAAGTTTACTCATATATA
CTTTAGATTGATTTAAAACTTCATTTTTAATTTAAAAGGATCTAGGTGAAGATCCTTTTTGATAATCTCA
TGACCAAAATCCCTTAACGTGAGTTTTCGTTCCACTGAGCGTCAGACCCCGTAGAAAAGATCAAAGGATC
TTCTTGAGATCCTTTTTTTCTGCGCGTAATCTGCTGCTTGCAAACAAAAAAACCACCGCTACCAGCGGTG
GTTTGTTTGCCGGATCAAGAGCTACCAACTCTTTTTCCGAAGGTAACTGGCTTCAGCAGAGCGCAGATAC
CAAATACTGTTCTTCTAGTGTAGCCGTAGTTAGGCCACCACTTCAAGAACTCTGTAGCACCGCCTACATA
CCTCGCTCTGCTAATCCTGTTACCAGTGGCTGCTGCCAGTGGCGATAAGTCGTGTCTTACCGGGTTGGAC
TCAAGACGATAGTTACCGGATAAGGCGCAGCGGTCGGGCTGAACGGGGGGTTCGTGCACACAGCCCAGCT
TGGAGCGAACGACCTACACCGAACTGAGATACCTACAGCGTGAGCTATGAGAAAGCGCCACGCTTCCCGA
AGGGAGAAAGGCGGACAGGTATCCGGTAAGCGGCAGGGTCGGAACAGGAGAGCGCACGAGGGAGCTTCCA
GGGGGAAACGCCTGGTATCTTTATAGTCCTGTCGGGTTTCGCCACCTCTGACTTGAGCGTCGATTTTTGT
GATGCTCGTCAGGGGGGCGGAGCCTATGGAAAAACGCCAGCAACGCGGCCTTTTTACGGTTCCTGGCCTT
TTGCTGGCCTTTTGCTCACATGTCCTGCAGGCAGCTGCGCGCTCG
Features (pLannotate 1.2.2; 17 found; start..end, strand, type, name):
     17..108     -  repeat_region  AAV2 ITR (fragment): inverted terminal repeat of adeno-associated virus serotype 2 inverted
    123..363     +  promoter       U6 promoter: RNA polymerase III promoter for human U6 snRNA
    394..469     +  misc_RNA       Sa gRNA scaffold: guide RNA scaffold for the Staphylococcus aureus CRISPR/Cas9 system
    518..729     +  promoter       EF-1α core promoter: core promoter for human elongation factor EF-1α
    761..1477    +  CDS            EGFP: EGFP is a basic (constitutively fluorescent) green fluorescent protein published in 1996, derived from Aequorea victoria. It is reported to be a rapidly-maturing weak dimer with moderate acid sensitivity.
   1469..1741    +  CDS            SYNE3 (fragment): SYNE3_HUMAN - Also known as C14orf139 From Homo sapiens (Human).
   1743..1772    +  misc_feature   MCS (fragment): pBluescript multiple cloning site
   1794..2270    +  polyA_signal   hGH poly(A) signal: human growth hormone polyadenylation signal
   2310..2450    +  repeat_region  AAV2 ITR: inverted terminal repeat of adeno-associated virus serotype 2 inverted
   2455..2506    -  misc_feature   bom (fragment): basis of mobility region from pBR322
   2525..2980    +  rep_origin     f1 ori (sequence partly withheld): f1 bacteriophage origin of replication; arrow indicates direction of (+) strand synthesis
   2981..3030    -  misc_feature   bom (fragment): basis of mobility region from pBR322
   3132..3167    -  CDS            rop (fragment): Rop protein, which maintains plasmids at low copy number; rop
   3262..3366    +  promoter       AmpR promoter: bla
   3367..4227    +  CDS            AmpR: β-lactamase; bla; confers resistance to ampicillin, carbenicillin, and related antibiotics
   4398..4986    +  rep_origin     ori: high-copy-number ColE1/pMB1/pBR322/pUC origin of replication
   5059..17      +  repeat_region  AAV2 ITR (fragment) (across the origin): inverted terminal repeat of adeno-associated virus serotype 2 inverted
