[The description below was written by a language model from this plasmid's Addgene catalogue record and pLannotate feature annotations shown in this document.]
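Description:
pJEP319-pAAV-U6SaCas9gRNA(emx1sg2)-EFS-GFP-KASH-pA is an AAV transfer plasmid of about 5.1 kb used as the guide RNA component of an SaCas9-based genome editing system. It is propagated in E. coli as a high-copy plasmid through a ColE1/pUC-type origin and selected with ampicillin via the β-lactamase gene. The backbone also carries an f1 phage origin. AAV2 inverted terminal repeats flank the payload, providing the cis elements needed to replicate and package the intervening DNA into recombinant AAV particles. The left ITR is annotated only as fragments in the sequenced record. A recombination-reduced growth strain is recorded, which is common for ITR-containing plasmids.

Two independent expression units lie between the ITRs. The first is a human U6 RNA polymerase III promoter driving a spacer directed against EMX1 (designated emx1sg2), joined to the Staphylococcus aureus Cas9 guide scaffold. This cassette was partly derived from an earlier all-in-one SaCas9 AAV vector. The second unit uses the compact EF-1α core promoter (EFS) to express EGFP fused at its C terminus to a KASH domain, annotated as a nesprin (SYNE3-like) fragment, and ends with a human growth hormone polyadenylation signal. The KASH domain anchors the fluorescent protein to the outer nuclear envelope, so transduced cells are marked by labelled nuclei.

The plasmid does not encode Cas9, so SaCas9 must be supplied from a separate construct. According to the associated publication title, it belongs to an AAV system for delivering SaCas9 editing to neurons in vivo, with regulation by doxycycline and Cre recombinase.
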