Addgene plasmid #113696: pJEP319-pAAV-U6SaCas9gRNA(emx1sg2)-EFS-GFP-KASH-pA
Purpose: U6 driven SaCas9 gRNA expression cassette with a gRNA targeting EMX1, followed by an EFS driven GFP-KASH in a separate reading frame.
Depositing lab: Jonathan Ploski. Depositing organization: University of Texas at Dallas. Publication: The Development of an AAV-Based CRISPR SaCas9 Genome Editing System That Can Be Delivered to Neurons in vivo and Regulated via Doxycycline and Cre-Recombinase. Kumar N, Stanford W, de Solis C, Aradhana, Abraham ND, Dao TJ, Thaseen S, Sairavi A, Gonzalez CU, Ploski JE. Front Mol Neurosci. 2018 Nov 13;11:413. doi: 10.3389/fnmol.2018.00413. eCollection 2018. PubMed 30483052.
Backbone
  Vector backbone: AAV
  Backbone manufacturer: Alligent Technologies
  Total vector size (bp): 5080
  Vector type: AAV, CRISPR
Growth in bacteria
  Bacterial resistance: Ampicillin, 100 μg/mL
  Growth temperature: 37°C
  Growth strain: NEB Stable
  Copy number: High Copy
Gene/Insert 1
  Gene/Insert name: SaCas9 gRNA Cassete
  gRNA/shRNA sequence: TGGCCAGGCTTTGGGGAGGCC;
  Species: Synthetic
  Insert size (bp): 76
Gene/Insert 2
  Gene/Insert name: GFP
  gRNA/shRNA sequence: N/A
  Species: Synthetic
  Insert size (bp): 717
  Tag / fusion protein: KASH (C terminal on insert)
Resource information
  A portion of this plasmid was derived from a plasmid made by: pX601-AAV-CMV::NLS-SaCas9-NLS-3xHA-bGHpA;U6::BsaI-sgRNA from Feng Zhang plasmid #61591
Terms and licenses: Academic/Nonprofit Terms; Industry Terms: Not Available to Industry
How to cite: pJEP319-pAAV-U6SaCas9gRNA(emx1sg2)-EFS-GFP-KASH-pA was a gift from Jonathan Ploski (Addgene plasmid # 113696 ; http://n2t.net/addgene:113696 ; RRID:Addgene_113696)
